>Addgene plasmid #117340 | pmiRGLO-ATF5-201 | addgene full sequence | sequence record 231676 | Addgene NGS Result
TACTCCGGCCACGATGCGTCCGGCGTAGAGGATCGAGATCTACCGGGTAGGGGAGGCGCTTTTCCCAAGG
CAGTCTGGAGCATGCGCTTTAGCAGCCCCGCTGGGCACTTGGCGCTACACAAGTGGCCTCTGGCCTCGCA
CACATTCCACATCCACCGGTAGGCGCCAACCGGCTCCGTTCTTTGGTGGCCCCTTCGCGCCACCTTCTAC
TCCTCCCCTAGTCAGGAAGTTCCCCCCCGCCCCGCAGCTCGCGTCGTGCAGGACGTGACAAATGGAAGTA
GCACGTCTCACTAGTCTCGTGCAGATGGACAGCACCGCTGAGCAATGGAAGCGGGTAGGCCTTTGGGGCA
GCGGCCAATAGCAGCTTTGCTCCTTCGCTTTCTGGGCTCAGAGGCTGGGAAGGGGTGGGTCCGGGGGCGG
GCTCAGGGGCGGGCTCAGGGGCGGGGCGGGCGCCCGAAGGTCCTCCGGAGGCCCGGCATTCTGCACGCTT
CAAAAGCGCACGTCTGCCGCGCTGTTCTCCTCTTCCTCATCTCCGGGCCTTTCGACCTGCAGCCCAAGCT
TGGCAATCCGGTACTGTTGGTAAAGCCACCATGGAAGATGCCAAAAACATTAAGAAGGGCCCAGCGCCAT
TCTACCCACTCGAAGACGGGACCGCCGGCGAGCAGCTGCACAAAGCCATGAAGCGCTACGCCCTGGTGCC
CGGCACCATCGCCTTTACCGACGCACATATCGAGGTGGACATTACCTACGCCGAGTACTTCGAGATGAGC
GTTCGGCTGGCAGAAGCTATGAAGCGCTATGGGCTGAATACAAACCATCGGATCGTGGTGTGCAGCGAGA
ATAGCTTGCAGTTCTTCATGCCCGTGTTGGGTGCCCTGTTCATCGGTGTGGCTGTGGCCCCAGCTAACGA
CATCTACAACGAGCGCGAGCTGCTGAACAGCATGGGCATCAGCCAGCCCACCGTCGTATTCGTGAGCAAG
AAAGGGCTGCAAAAGATCCTCAACGTGCAAAAGAAGCTACCGATCATACAAAAGATCATCATCATGGATA
GCAAGACCGACTACCAGGGCTTCCAAAGCATGTACACCTTCGTGACTTCCCATTTGCCACCCGGCTTCAA
CGAGTACGACTTCGTGCCCGAGAGCTTCGACCGGGACAAAACCATCGCCCTGATCATGAACAGTAGTGGC
AGTACCGGATTGCCCAAGGGCGTAGCCCTACCGCACCGCACCGCTTGTGTCCGATTCAGTCATGCCCGCG
ACCCCATCTTCGGCAACCAGATCATCCCCGACACCGCTATCCTCAGCGTGGTGCCATTTCACCACGGCTT
CGGCATGTTCACCACGCTGGGCTACTTGATCTGCGGCTTTCGGGTCGTGCTCATGTACCGCTTCGAGGAG
GAGCTATTCTTGCGCAGCTTGCAAGACTATAAGATTCAATCTGCCCTGCTGGTGCCCACACTATTTAGCT
TCTTCGCTAAGAGCACTCTCATCGACAAGTACGACCTAAGCAACTTGCACGAGATCGCCAGCGGCGGGGC
GCCGCTCAGCAAGGAGGTAGGTGAGGCCGTGGCCAAACGCTTCCACCTACCAGGCATCCGCCAGGGCTAC
GGCCTGACAGAAACAACCAGCGCCATTCTGATCACCCCCGAAGGGGACGACAAGCCTGGCGCAGTAGGCA
AGGTGGTGCCCTTCTTCGAGGCTAAGGTGGTGGACTTGGACACCGGTAAGACACTGGGTGTGAACCAGCG
CGGCGAGCTGTGCGTCCGTGGCCCCATGATCATGAGCGGCTACGTTAACAACCCCGAGGCTACAAACGCT
CTCATCGACAAGGACGGCTGGCTGCACAGCGGCGACATCGCCTACTGGGACGAGGACGAGCACTTCTTCA
TCGTGGACCGGCTGAAGAGCCTGATCAAATACAAGGGCTACCAGGTAGCCCCAGCCGAACTGGAGAGCAT
CCTGCTGCAACACCCCAACATCTTCGACGCCGGGGTCGCCGGCCTGCCCGACGACGATGCCGGCGAGCTG
CCCGCCGCAGTCGTCGTGCTGGAACACGGTAAAACCATGACCGAGAAGGAGATCGTGGACTATGTGGCCA
GCCAGGTTACAACCGCCAAGAAGCTGCGCGGTGGTGTTGTGTTCGTGGACGAGGTGCCTAAAGGACTGAC
CGGCAAGTTGGACGCCCGCAAGATCCGCGAGATTCTCATTAAGGCCAAGAAGGGCGGCAAGATCGCCGTG
TAATTCTAGTTGTTTAAACGAGCTCGAAGGGCAGGGGTGTGGCTTCTGGGGGCTGGTCTTCAGCTCTGGC
GCCTTCATCCCCCTGCCTCTACCTTCATTCCAAACCCCTCTCGGCCGGGTGCAGTGGCTTATGCTTGTAA
TCCCAGCACTTTGGGAGGCCAAGGCAGGAGGATCGTTTGAGGCCAGGAGGTCAATACCAGCCTGGGCAAC
ATAGTAAGACCCTGTCTCTATTAAAAAAAAAAAATCAACCCTTCTTCCCCACCAAACCACCCAACTCCTC
TCTACTCTTATCCTTTTATCCTCTGTCTCTGCTTATCACCTCTCTTGCGTATTTCTGGATCTCCTTCCCT
CCTTTCTCGTCCAAATCATGAAATGTTTGGCCTTAGTCAATGTCTATGCCCGTCACATAACAGCCGAGGC
ACCGAGGCCCACAGGGAAGCAGCTGGGAGCTTGGAAACCTGGTCTCTTGAATTTCAAACCTGGTTTCTTA
CAGGTGGTTGTCTGGGGTGGGTGGAGTGGCGACAGGATAGAGCTGAAGGACTATGCAAATGAGGAAGTAA
GTCAGGGCGGGCTTTGAGAAGGGGACCCATATCCTACAGGCAAAAAGCAGGCTAGGTGACCTTGGGACAC
TACGCTAAGGGAGGGAGGCTAAAGGCGGCCAGGTTTGCAGTGCGGGAAGATGAGCAGGCCAGTGGGAGGA
GGGGCAGGGCAGGGCTGTAGTTGGTGACTGGGTGTTCATTTTAGCTCTAAGAAAAAAAATCAGTGTTTCG
TGAAGGTGTTGGAGAGGGGCTGTGTCTGGGTGAGGGATGGCGGGGTACTGATTTTTTTGGGAGGTTATGA
GCAAAAATAAAACGAAACATTTCCTCTGGAGTCGACCTGCAGGCATGCAAGCTGATCCGGCTGCTAACAA
AGCCCGAAAGGAAGCTGAGTTGGCTGCTGCCACCGCTGAGCAATAACTAGCATAACCCCTTGGGGCGGCC
GCTTCGAGCAGACATGATAAGATACATTGATGAGTTTGGACAAACCACAACTAGAATGCAGTGAAAAAAA
TGCTTTATTTGTGAAATTTGTGATGCTATTGCTTTATTTGTAACCATTATAAGCTGCAATAAACAAGTTA
ACAACAACAATTGCATTCATTTTATGTTTCAGGTTCAGGGGGAGATGTGGGAGGTTTTTTTAAGCAAGTA
AAACCTCTACAAATGTGGTAAAATCGAATTTTAACAAAATATTAACGCTTACAATTTCCTGATGCGGTAT
TTTCTCCTTACGCATCTGTGCGGTATTTCACACCGCATACGCGGATCTGCGCAGCACCATGGCCTGAAAT
AACCTCTGAAAGAGGAACTTGGTTAGGTACCTTCTGAGGCGGAAAGAACCAGCTGTGGAATGTGTGTCAG
TTAGGGTGTGGAAAGTCCCCAGGCTCCCCAGCAGGCAGAAGTATGCAAAGCATGCATCTCAATTAGTCAG
CAACCAGGTGTGGAAAGTCCCCAGGCTCCCCAGCAGGCAGAAGTATGCAAAGCATGCATCTCAATTAGTC
AGCAACCATAGTCCCGCCCCTAACTCCGCCCATCCCGCCCCTAACTCCGCCCAGTTCCGCCCATTCTCCG
CCCCATGGCTGACTAATTTTTTTTATTTATGCAGAGGCCGAGGCCGCCTCGGCCTCTGAGCTATTCCAGA
AGTAGTGAGGAGGCTTTTTTGGAGGCCTAGGCTTTTGCAAAAAGCTTGATTCTTCTGACACAACAGTCTC
GAACCAAAGGCTGGAGCCACCATGGCTTCCAAGGTGTACGACCCCGAGCAACGCAAACGCATGATCACTG
GGCCTCAGTGGTGGGCTCGCTGCAAGCAAATGAACGTGCTGGACTCCTTCATCAACTACTATGATTCCGA
GAAGCACGCCGAGAACGCCGTGATTTTTCTGCATGGTAACGCTGCCTCCAGCTACCTGTGGAGGCACGTC
GTGCCTCACATCGAGCCCGTGGCTAGATGCATCATCCCTGATCTGATCGGAATGGGTAAGTCCGGCAAGA
GCGGGAATGGCTCATATCGCCTCCTGGATCACTACAAGTACCTCACCGCTTGGTTCGAGCTGCTGAACCT
TCCAAAGAAAATCATCTTTGTGGGCCACGACTGGGGGGCTTGTCTGGCCTTTCACTACTCCTACGAGCAC
CAAGACAAGATCAAGGCCATCGTCCATGCTGAGAGTGTCGTGGACGTGATCGAGTCCTGGGACGAGTGGC
CTGACATCGAGGAGGATATCGCCCTGATCAAGAGCGAAGAGGGCGAGAAAATGGTGCTTGAGAATAACTT
CTTCGTCGAGACCATGCTCCCAAGCAAGATCATGCGGAAACTGGAGCCTGAGGAGTTCGCTGCCTACCTG
GAGCCATTCAAGGAGAAGGGCGAGGTTAGACGGCCTACCCTCTCCTGGCCTCGCGAGATCCCTCTCGTTA
AGGGAGGCAAGCCCGACGTCGTCCAGATTGTCCGCAACTACAACGCCTACCTTCGGGCCAGCGACGATCT
GCCTAAGATGTTCATCGAGTCCGACCCTGGGTTCTTTTCCAACGCTATTGTCGAGGGAGCTAAGAAGTTC
CCTAACACCGAGTTCGTGAAGGTGAAGGGCCTCCACTTCAGCCAGGAGGACGCTCCAGATGAAATGGGTA
AGTACATCAAGAGCTTCGTGGAGCGCGTGCTGAAGAACGAGCAGACCGGTGGTGGGAGCGGAGGTGGCGG
ATCAGGTGGCGGAGGCTCCGGAGGGATTGAACAAGATGGATTGCACGCAGGTTCTCCGGCCGCTTGGGTG
GAGAGGCTATTCGGCTATGACTGGGCACAACAGACAATCGGCTGCTCTGATGCCGCCGTGTTCCGGCTGT
CAGCGCAGGGGCGCCCGGTTCTTTTTGTCAAGACCGACCTGTCCGGTGCCCTGAATGAACTGCAGGACGA
GGCAGCGCGGCTATCGTGGCTGGCCACGACGGGCGTTCCTTGCGCAGCTGTGCTCGACGTTGTCACTGAA
GCGGGAAGGGACTGGCTGCTATTGGGCGAAGTGCCGGGGCAGGATCTCCTGTCATCTCACCTTGCTCCTG
CCGAGAAAGTATCCATCATGGCTGATGCAATGCGGCGGCTGCATACGCTTGATCCGGCTACCTGCCCATT
CGACCACCAAGCGAAACATCGCATCGAGCGAGCACGTACTCGGATGGAAGCCGGTCTTGTCGATCAGGAT
GATCTGGACGAAGAGCATCAGGGGCTCGCGCCAGCCGAACTGTTCGCCAGGCTCAAGGCGCGCATGCCCG
ACGGCGAGGATCTCGTCGTGACCCATGGCGATGCCTGCTTGCCGAATATCATGGTGGAAAATGGCCGCTT
TTCTGGATTCATCGACTGTGGCCGGCTGGGTGTGGCGGACCGCTATCAGGACATAGCGTTGGCTACCCGT
GATATTGCTGAAGAGCTTGGCGGCGAATGGGCTGACCGCTTCCTCGTGCTTTACGGTATCGCCGCTCCCG
ATTCGCAGCGCATCGCCTTCTATCGCCTTCTTGACGAGTTCTTCTGAGCGGGACTCTGGGGTTCGAAATG
ACCGACCAAGCGACGCCCAACCTGCCATCACGATGGCCGCAATAAAATATCTTTATTTTCATTACATCTG
TGTGTTGGTTTTTTGTGTGAATCGATAGCGATAAGGATCCTCTTTGCGCTTGCGTTTTCCCTTGTCCAGA
TAGCCCAGTAGCTGACATTCATCCGGGGTCAGCACCGTTTCTGCGGACTGGCTTTCTACGTAATGGTTTC
TTAGACGTCAGGTGGCACTTTTCGGGGAAATGTGCGCGGAACCCCTATTTGTTTATTTTTCTAAATACAT
TCAAATATGTATCCGCTCATGAGACAATAACCCTGATAAATGCTTCAATAATATTGAAAAAGGAAGAGTA
TGAGTATTCAACATTTCCGTGTCGCCCTTATTCCCTTTTTTGCGGCATTTTGCCTTCCTGTTTTTGCTCA
CCCAGAAACGCTGGTGAAAGTAAAAGATGCTGAAGATCAGTTGGGTGCACGAGTGGGTTACATCGAACTG
GATCTCAACAGCGGTAAGATCCTTGAGAGTTTTCGCCCCGAAGAACGTTTTCCAATGATGAGCACTTTCA
AAGTTCTGCTATGTGGCGCGGTATTATCCCGTATTGACGCCGGGCAAGAGCAACTCGGTCGCCGCATACA
CTATTCTCAGAATGACTTGGTTGAGTACTCACCAGTCACAGAAAAGCATCTTACGGATGGCATGACAGTA
AGAGAATTATGCAGTGCTGCCATAACCATGAGTGATAACACTGCGGCCAACTTACTTCTGACAACTATCG
GAGGACCGAAGGAGCTAACCGCTTTTTTGCACAACATGGGGGATCATGTAACTCGCCTTGATCGTTGGGA
ACCGGAGCTGAATGAAGCCATACCAAACGACGAGCGTGACACCACGATGCCTGTAGCAATGGCAACAACG
TTGCGCAAACTATTAACTGGCGAACTACTTACTCTAGCTTCCCGGCAACAATTAATAGACTGGATGGAGG
CGGATAAAGTTGCAGGACCACTTCTGCGCTCGGCCCTTCCGGCTGGCTGGTTTATTGCTGATAAATCTGG
AGCCGGTGAGCGTGGGTCTCGCGGTATCATTGCAGCACTGGGGCCAGATGGTAAGCCCTCCCGTATCGTA
GTTATCTACACGACGGGGAGTCAGGCAACTATGGATGAACGAAATAGACAGATCGCTGAGATAGGTGCCT
CACTGATTAAGCATTGGTAATTCGAAATGACCGACCAAGCGACGCCCAACCGGTATCAGCTCACTCAAAG
GCGGTAATACGGTTATCCACAGAATCAGGGGATAACGCAGGAAAGAACATGTGAGCAAAAGGCCAGCAAA
AGGCCAGGAACCGTAAAAAGGCCGCGTTGCTGGCGTTTTTCCATAGGCTCCGCCCCCCTGACGAGCATCA
CAAAAATCGACGCTCAAGTCAGAGGTGGCGAAACCCGACAGGACTATAAAGATACCAGGCGTTTCCCCCT
GGAAGCTCCCTCGTGCGCTCTCCTGTTCCGACCCTGCCGCTTACCGGATACCTGTCCGCCTTTCTCCCTT
CGGGAAGCGTGGCGCTTTCTCATAGCTCACGCTGTAGGTATCTCAGTTCGGTGTAGGTCGTTCGCTCCAA
GCTGGGCTGTGTGCACGAACCCCCCGTTCAGCCCGACCGCTGCGCCTTATCCGGTAACTATCGTCTTGAG
TCCAACCCGGTAAGACACGACTTATCGCCACTGGCAGCAGCCACTGGTAACAGGATTAGCAGAGCGAGGT
ATGTAGGCGGTGCTACAGAGTTCTTGAAGTGGTGGCCTAACTACGGCTACACTAGAAGGACAGTATTTGG
TATCTGCGCTCTGCTGAAGCCAGTTACCTTCGGAAAAAGAGTTGGTAGCTCTTGATCCGGCAAACAAACC
ACCGCTGGTAGCGGTGGTTTTTTTGTTTGCAAGCAGCAGATTACGCGCAGAAAAAAAGGATTTCAAGAAG
ATCCTTTGATCTTTTCTACGGGGTCTGACGCTCAGTGGAACGAAAACTCACGTTAAGGGATTTTGGTCAT
GAGATTATCAAAAAGGATCTTCACCTAGATCCTTTTATAGTCCGGAAATACAGGAACGCACGCTGGATGG
CCCTTCGCTGGGATGGTGAAACCATGAAAAATGGCAGCTTCAGTGGATTAAGTGGGGGTAATGTGGCCTG
TACCCTCTGGTTGCATAGGTATTCATACGGTTAAAATTTATCAGGCGCGATTGCGGCAGTTTTTCGGGTG
GTTTGTTGCCATTTTTACCTGTCTGCTGCCGTGATCGCGCTGAACGCGTTTTAGCGGTGCGTACAATTAA
GGGATTATGGTAAATCCACTTACTGTCTGCCCTCGTAGCCATCGAGATAAACCGCAG
Features (pLannotate 1.2.2; 19 found; start..end, strand, type, name):
     45..544     +  promoter       PGK promoter: mouse phosphoglycerate kinase 1 promoter
    591..2243    +  CDS            luciferase: firefly luciferase synthetic luc2 version of the luciferase gene
   2362..2451    +  CDS            C8orf17 (fragment): MOST1_HUMAN - Experimental evidence at protein level: Swiss-Prot protein existence level 1. May be involved in cell survival, proliferation and progression of cancer cells. From Homo sapiens (Human).
   3102..3133    +  misc_feature   MCS (fragment): pUC18/19 multiple cloning site
   3140..3189    +  CDS            SET1 (fragment): solubility-enhancement tag derived from T7 phage gene 10B
   3197..3216    +  terminator     T7 terminator (fragment): transcription terminator for bacteriophage T7 RNA polymerase
   3238..3359    -  polyA_signal   SV40 poly(A) signal: SV40 polyadenylation signal
   3382..3450    -  CDS            large T antigen (fragment): large T antigen from SV40 (simian virus 40)
   3455..3487    +  rep_origin     M13 ori (fragment): M13 bacteriophage origin of replication; arrow indicates direction of (+) strand synthesis
   3488..3539    -  misc_feature   bom (fragment): basis of mobility region from pBR322
   3604..3961    +  promoter       SV40 promoter: SV40 enhancer and early promoter
   4012..4944    +  CDS            hRluc: Renilla luciferase human codon-optimized
   4995..5787    +  CDS            NeoR/KanR (fragment): aminoglycoside phosphotransferase from Tn5; aph(3')-II (or nptII); confers resistance to neomycin, kanamycin, and G418 (Geneticin®)
   5851..5899    +  polyA_signal   poly(A) signal: synthetic polyadenylation signal
   5920..6012    -  CDS            tnpA (fragment): TN5P_ECOLX - Also known as tnp. Experimental evidence at protein level: Swiss-Prot protein existence level 1. Mediates transposition of transposon Tn5 by a 'cut and paste' mechanism. First, the monomeric transposase binds the 19 bp inverted DNA repeats flanking the transposon. Then, dimerization of the DNA- bound transposase creates a synaptic DNA complex. After nicking of the first DNA strand, excision of the transposon proceeds through a series of intermediates. The transposase then mediates the insertion of the transposon at a new site by strand transfer. The activity of the wild- type tran
   6055..6159    +  promoter       AmpR promoter: bla
   6160..7020    +  CDS            AmpR: β-lactamase; bla; confers resistance to ampicillin, carbenicillin, and related antibiotics
   7178..7766    -  rep_origin     ori: high-copy-number ColE1/pMB1/pBR322/pUC origin of replication
   7882..8165    +  misc_feature   cer region: ColE1-derived recombination site that helps to maintain plasmids as monomers
