[The description below was written by a language model from this plasmid's Addgene catalogue record and pLannotate feature annotations shown in this document.]
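Description:
pmiRGLO-ATF5-201 is a mammalian dual-luciferase reporter plasmid built on Promega's pmiRGLO backbone, made to test whether a microRNA acts on the 3′ UTR of the human ATF5-201 transcript. It is propagated in E. coli as a high-copy plasmid through a ColE1/pUC-type origin with ampicillin selection (β-lactamase under its own promoter). A ColE1-derived cer site is also annotated, which helps keep the plasmid monomeric. For mammalian cells the record lists neomycin/G418 as the selectable marker.

The test cassette consists of the mouse PGK-1 promoter driving the synthetic firefly luciferase gene luc2, with the 843 bp ATF5-201 3′ UTR inserted by Gibson assembly immediately downstream of the luciferase coding sequence. The NheI and XbaI cloning sites were destroyed in the process. The UTR itself is not annotated as such in the feature table. It occupies the region between luc2 and the remaining polylinker, where a short match to C8orf17 is most likely an incidental similarity hit. Other small fragment annotations nearby (a T7-derived tag and terminator, large T antigen, M13 ori, bom, and tnpA further along) also appear to be partial matches to backbone sequence rather than functional parts. An SV40 poly(A) signal is annotated just downstream of this cassette, though on the opposite strand in the table.

A second, independent unit uses the SV40 enhancer/early promoter to express human codon-optimised Renilla luciferase followed by the neomycin phosphotransferase sequence and a synthetic poly(A) signal. This unit supplies both the internal normalisation control and the G418 marker. If a microRNA binds the cloned UTR, firefly signal falls relative to Renilla. The associated publication concerns the regulatory network of miR-124 during human neurogenesis.
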