Addgene plasmid #117340: pmiRGLO-ATF5-201
Purpose: Dual luciferase assay for miRNA-targeted UTR
Depositing lab: Volker Busskamp. Depositing organization: Technische Universitaet Dresden. Publication: Combined Experimental and System-Level Analyses Reveal the Complex Regulatory Network of miR-124 during Human Neurogenesis. Kutsche LK, Gysi DM, Fallmann J, Lenk K, Petri R, Swiersy A, Klapper SD, Pircs K, Khattak S, Stadler PF, Jakobsson J, Nowick K, Busskamp V. Cell Syst. 2018 Sep 28. pii: S2405-4712(18)30358-2. doi: 10.1016/j.cels.2018.08.011. PubMed 30292704.
Backbone
  Vector backbone: pmiRGLO
  Backbone manufacturer: Promega
  Backbone size w/o insert (bp): 7334
  Vector type: Mammalian Expression, Luciferase
  Selectable markers: Neomycin (select with G418)
Growth in bacteria
  Bacterial resistance: Ampicillin, 100 μg/mL
  Growth temperature: 37°C
  Growth strain: DH5alpha
  Copy number: High Copy
Gene/Insert
  Gene/Insert name: 3' UTR ATF5-201
  Species: H. sapiens (human)
  Insert size (bp): 843
  Promoter: Murine PGK-1
  Tag / fusion protein: luciferase (N terminal on backbone)
  Cloning method: Gibson Cloning
  Sequencing primers: 5′ Fluc-F1 (AGAAGCTGCGCGGTGGTGTTGTG); 3′ T7terminal
Terms and licenses: Academic/Nonprofit Terms; Industry Terms: Not Available to Industry
Depositor comments: 5' NheI cloning site destroyed, 3' XbaI cloning site destroyed
How to cite: pmiRGLO-ATF5-201 was a gift from Volker Busskamp (Addgene plasmid # 117340 ; http://n2t.net/addgene:117340 ; RRID:Addgene_117340)
